Addgene plasmid #91458: pHH0103_SPATA13-1/1
Purpose: Protein expression and purification of human SH3 domain construct SPATA13-1/1
Depositing lab: Sachdev Sidhu. Depositing organization: University of Toronto. Publication: Comprehensive Analysis of the Human SH3 Domain Family Reveals a Wide Variety of Non-canonical Specificities. Teyra J, Huang H, Jain S, Guan X, Dong A, Liu Y, Tempel W, Min J, Tong Y, Kim PM, Bader GD, Sidhu SS. Structure. 2017 Oct 3;25(10):1598-1610.e3. doi: 10.1016/j.str.2017.07.017. Epub 2017 Sep 7. PubMed 28890361.
Backbone
  Vector backbone: pHH0103
  Vector type: Bacterial Expression
Growth in bacteria
  Bacterial resistance: Ampicillin, 100 μg/mL
  Growth temperature: 37°C
  Growth strain: DH5alpha
  Copy number: Low Copy
Gene/Insert
  Gene/Insert name: SPATA13-1/1
  Species: H. sapiens (human)
  Insert size (bp): 221
  Entrez Gene: SPATA13 (a.k.a. ARHGEF29, ASEF2)
  Cloning method: Restriction Enzyme; 5′ cloning site Sfi1 (unknown if destroyed); 3′ cloning site Not1 (unknown if destroyed)
Terms and licenses: Academic/Nonprofit Terms; Industry Terms: Not Available to Industry
How to cite: pHH0103_SPATA13-1/1 was a gift from Sachdev Sidhu (Addgene plasmid # 91458 ; http://n2t.net/addgene:91458 ; RRID:Addgene_91458)
