[The description below was written by a language model from this plasmid's Addgene catalogue record and pLannotate feature annotations shown in this document.]
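Description:
pHH0103_SPATA13-1/1 is a 6.9 kb bacterial expression plasmid built on the pHH0103 backbone for producing and purifying an SH3 domain from human SPATA13 (also known as ARHGEF29 or ASEF2), a guanine nucleotide exchange factor for Rho-family GTPases. The name suggests it is the only SH3 domain of this protein, and the plasmid belongs to a collection covering the human SH3 domain family. The roughly 220 bp insert was cloned between SfiI and NotI sites, downstream of a 6xHis tag and the Schistosoma japonicum glutathione S-transferase coding sequence. The arrangement points to a His-GST–SH3 fusion that can be captured on either nickel or glutathione resins, although the reading-frame continuity between the parts is not stated in the record.

Expression is driven by the tac promoter with an adjacent lac operator. The plasmid carries its own lacI gene under the up-mutated lacIq promoter, so transcription is tightly repressed until IPTG is added. An fd phage terminator lies directly after the insert. Beyond it are fragments of M13 gene III, together with an f1 origin. These look like remnants of a phagemid display ancestor and, lying beyond the terminator, are probably not part of the expressed product.

The plasmid replicates from a ColE1/pBR322-type origin with the bom region. Only fragments of rop are annotated, interrupted by the f1 origin, and the catalogue lists the plasmid as low copy. Selection is by ampicillin through the TEM beta-lactamase gene and its own promoter. The short tetracycline promoter and resistance fragments are nonfunctional pBR322 leftovers. The purified domain is suited to binding-specificity and structural studies of SH3–peptide recognition.
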