Features (pLannotate 1.2.2; 21 found; start..end, strand, type, name):
     39..116     +  promoter       lacIq promoter: lacI (mutant); In the lacIq allele, a single base change in the promoter boosts expression of the lacI gene about 10-fold.
    117..1199    +  CDS            lacI: lac repressor; lacI; The lac repressor binds to the lac operator to inhibit transcription in E. coli. This inhibition can be relieved by adding lactose or isopropyl-β-D-thiogalactopyranoside (IPTG).
   1212..1233    +  protein_bind   CAP binding site: CAP binding activates transcription in the presence of cAMP. E. coli catabolite activator protein
   1252..1269    +  promoter       tet promoter (fragment): E. coli promoter for tetracycline efflux protein gene
   1442..1470    +  promoter       tac promoter: strong E. coli promoter; hybrid between the trp and lac UV5 promoters
   1478..1494    +  protein_bind   lac operator: The lac repressor binds to the lac operator to inhibit transcription in E. coli. This inhibition can be relieved by adding lactose or isopropyl-β-D-thiogalactopyranoside (IPTG). lac repressor encoded by lacI
   1579..1596    +  CDS            6xHis: 6xHis affinity tag
   1612..2265    +  CDS            GST26_SCHJA: Experimental evidence at protein level: Swiss-Prot protein existence level 1. GST isoenzymes appear to play a central role in the parasite detoxification system. Other functions are also suspected including a role in increasing the solubility of haematin in the parasite gut. From Schistosoma japonicum (Blood fluke).
   2308..2532    +  CDS            SPATA13 (fragment): SPT13_HUMAN - Experimental evidence at protein level: Swiss-Prot protein existence level 1. Acts as guanine nucleotide exchange factor (GEF) for RHOA, RAC1 and CDC42 GTPases. Regulates cell migration and adhesion assembly and disassembly through a RAC1, PI3K, RHOA and AKT1-dependent mechanism. Increases both RAC1 and CDC42 activity, but decreases the amount of active RHOA. Required for MMP9 up-regulation via the JNK signaling pathway in colorectal tumor cells. Involved in tumor angiogenesis and may play a role in intestinal adenoma formation and tumor progression. From Homo sapiens (Human).
   2548..2595    +  terminator     fd terminator (sequence withheld): central terminator from bacteriophage fd (Otsuka and Kunisawa, 1982)
   2600..2812    +  CDS            M13 gene III (fragment) (sequence partly withheld): pIII; III; minor coat protein
   2827..3297    +  CDS            M13 gene III (fragment) (sequence partly withheld): pIII; III; minor coat protein
   3319..3389    +  CDS            TcR (fragment): tetracycline efflux protein; tet; confers resistance to tetracycline
   3631..4011    -  CDS            YPB1_ECOLX: Protein predicted: Swiss-Prot protein existence level 4. From Escherichia coli.
   4028..4179    +  CDS            rop (fragment): Rop protein, which maintains plasmids at low copy number; rop
   4215..4643    -  rep_origin     f1 ori (sequence partly withheld): f1 bacteriophage origin of replication; arrow indicates direction of (+) strand synthesis
   4652..4691    +  CDS            rop (fragment): Rop protein, which maintains plasmids at low copy number; rop
   4793..4933    +  misc_feature   bom: basis of mobility region from pBR322
   5119..5706    -  rep_origin     ori: high-copy-number ColE1/pMB1/pBR322/pUC origin of replication
   5880..6737    -  CDS            bla: BLAT_ECOLX - Experimental evidence at protein level: Swiss-Prot protein existence level 1. TEM-type are the most prevalent beta-lactamases in enterobacteria; they hydrolyze the beta-lactam bond in susceptible beta-lactam antibiotics, thus conferring resistance to penicillins and cephalosporins. TEM-3 and TEM-4 are capable of hydrolyzing cefotaxime and ceftazidime. TEM-5 is capable of hydrolyzing ceftazidime. TEM-6 is capable of hydrolyzing ceftazidime and aztreonam. TEM-8/CAZ-2, TEM- 16/CAZ-7 and TEM-24/CAZ-6 are markedly active against ceftazidime. IRT- 4 shows resistance to beta-lactamase in
   6738..6842    -  promoter       AmpR promoter: bla
>Addgene plasmid #91458 | pHH0103_SPATA13-1/1 | addgene full sequence | sequence record 192339 | Addgene NGS Result
AGGCGTATCACGAGGCCCTTTCGTCTTCAAGAATTCCCGACACCATCGAATGGTGCAAAACCTTTCGCGG
TATGGCATGATAGCGCCCGGAAGAGAGTCAATTCAGGGTGGTGAATGTGAAACCAGTAACGTTATACGAT
GTCGCAGAGTATGCCGGTGTCTCTTATCAGACCGTTTCCCGCGTGGTGAACCAGGCCAGCCACGTTTCTG
CGAAAACGCGGGAAAAAGTGGAAGCGGCGATGGCGGAGCTGAATTACATTCCCAACCGCGTGGCACAACA
ACTGGCGGGCAAACAGTCGTTGCTGATTGGCGTTGCCACCTCCAGTCTGGCCCTGCACGCGCCGTCGCAA
ATTGTCGCGGCGATTAAATCTCGCGCCGATCAACTGGGTGCCAGCGTGGTGGTGTCGATGGTAGAACGAA
GCGGCGTCGAAGCCTGTAAAGCGGCGGTGCACAATCTTCTCGCGCAACGCGTCAGTGGGCTGATCATTAA
CTATCCGCTGGATGACCAGGATGCCATTGCTGTGGAAGCTGCCTGCACTAATGTTCCGGCGTTATTTCTT
GATGTCTCTGACCAGACACCCATCAACAGTATTATTTTCTCCCATGAAGACGGTACGCGACTGGGCGTGG
AGCATCTGGTCGCATTGGGTCACCAGCAAATCGCGCTGTTAGCGGGCCCATTAAGTTCTGTCTCGGCGCG
TCTGCGTCTGGCTGGCTGGCATAAATATCTCACTCGCAATCAAATTCAGCCGATAGCGGAACGGGAAGGC
GACTGGAGTGCCATGTCCGGTTTTCAACAAACCATGCAAATGCTGAATGAGGGCATCGTTCCCACTGCGA
TGCTGGTTGCCAACGATCAGATGGCGCTGGGCGCAATGCGCGCCATTACCGAGTCCGGGCTGCGCGTTGG
TGCGGATATCTCGGTAGTGGGATACGACGATACCGAAGACAGCTCATGTTATATCCCGCCGTTAACCACC
ATCAAACAGGATTTTCGCCTGCTGGGGCAAACCAGCGTGGACCGCTTGCTGCAACTCTCTCAGGGCCAGG
CGGTGAAGGGCAATCAGCTGTTGCCCGTCTCACTGGTGAAAAGAAAAACCACCCTGGCGCCCAATACGCA
AACCGCCTCTCCCCGCGCGTTGGCCGATTCATTAATGCAGCTGGCACGACAGGTTTCCCGACTGGAAAGC
GGGCAGTGAGCGCAACGCAATTAATGTAAGTTAGCTCACTCATTAGGCACAATTCTCATGTTTGACAGCT
TATCATCGACTGCACGGTGCACCAATGCTTCTGGCGTCAGGCAGCCATCGGAAGCTGTGGTATGGCTGTG
CAGGTCGTAAATCACTGCATAATTCGTGTCGCTCAAGGCGCACTCCCGTTCTGGATAATGTTTTTTGCGC
CGACATCATAACGGTTCTGGCAAATATTCTGAAATGAGCTGTTGACAATTAATCATCGGCTCGTATAATG
TGTGGAATTGTGAGCGGATAACAATTTCACACAGGAAACAGCCAGTCCGTTTAGGTGTTTTCACGAGCAC
TTCACCAACAAGGACCATAGATTATGAAAATCGAAGAACACCATCACCATCACCATTCCAGCGGTAAGCT
TATGTCCCCTATACTAGGTTATTGGAAAATTAAGGGCCTTGTGCAACCCACTCGACTTCTTTTGGAATAT
CTTGAAGAAAAATATGAAGAGCATTTGTATGAGCGCGATGAAGGTGATAAATGGCGAAACAAAAAGTTTG
AATTGGGTTTGGAGTTTCCCAATCTTCCTTATTATATTGATGGTGATGTTAAATTAACACAGTCTATGGC
CATCATACGTTATATAGCTGACAAGCACAACATGTTGGGTGGTTGTCCAAAAGAGCGTGCAGAGATTTCA
ATGCTTGAAGGAGCGGTTTTGGATATTAGATACGGTGTTTCGAGAATTGCATATAGTAAAGACTTTGAAA
CTCTCAAAGTTGATTTTCTTAGCAAGCTACCTGAAATGCTGAAAATGTTCGAAGATCGTTTATGTCATAA
AACATATTTAAATGGTGATCATGTAACCCATCCTGACTTCATGTTGTATGACGCTCTTGATGTTGTTTTA
TACATGGACCCAATGTGCCTGGATGCGTTCCCAAAATTAGTTTGTTTTAAAAAACGTATTGAAGCTATCC
CACAAATTGATAAGTACTTGAAATCCAGCAAGTATATAGCATGGCCTTTGCAGGGCTGGCAAGCCACGTT
TGGTGGTGGCGACCATCCTCCAAAATCGGATCTGGAAGTTCTGTTCCAGGGGCCCCTGTCCAGCGGTCTG
GTTCCGCGTGGTTCCGGTACCGCGGCCCAGCCGGCCATGGCCCAGGGCGCGCTGGTTTGTGCAGAAGCAC
TGTGGGATCATGTCACCATGGATGATCAGGAACTGGGTTTCAAAGCCGGTGATGTCATTCAAGTTCTGGA
AGCCTCCAACAAAGATTGGTGGTGGGGTCGTAGCGAAGATAAAGAAGCCTGGTTTCCGGCATCTTTTGTT
CGTCTGCGTGTTGCGGCCGCATA
[142 nt withheld, positions 2544-2685]
C
[98 nt withheld, positions 2687-2784]
AGTTTGTACTGGTGACGAAACTCAGTGTCTAGCTAGAGTGGC
[149 nt withheld, positions 2827-2975]
T
[41 nt withheld, positions 2977-3017]
T
[62 nt withheld, positions 3019-3080]
A
[35 nt withheld, positions 3082-3116]
CCTCCCTCAATCGGTTGAATGTCGCCCTTTTGTCTTTGGCGCTGGTAAACCATATGAA
[86 nt withheld, positions 3175-3260]
T
[54 nt withheld, positions 3262-3315]
CTAGCGCCGCCCTATACCTTGTCTGCCTCCCCGCGTTGCGTCGCGGTGCATGGAGCCGGGCCACCTCGAC
CTGAATGGAAGCCGGCGGCACCTCGCTAACGGATTCACCACTCCAAGAATTGGAGCCAATCAATTCTTGC
GGAGAACTGTGAATGCGCAAACCAACCCTTGGCAGAACATATCCATCGCGTCCGCCATCTCCAGCAGCCG
CACGCGGCGCATCTCGGGCAGCGTTGGGTCCTGGCCACGGGTGCGCATGATCGTGCTCCTGTCGTTGAGG
ACCCGGCTAGGCTGGCGGGGTTGCCTTACTGGTTAGCAGAATGAATCACCGATACGCGAGCGAACGTGAA
GCGACTGCTGCTGCAAAACGTCTGCGACCTGAGCAACAACATGAATGGTCTTCGGTTTCCGTGTTTCGTA
AAGTCTGGAAACGCGGAAGTCAGCGCCCTGCACCATTATGTTCCGGATCTGCATCGCAGGATGCTGCTGG
CTACCCTGTGGAACACCTACATCTGTATTAACGAAGCGCTGGCATTGACCCTGAGTGATTTTTCTCTGGT
CCCGCCGCATCCATACCGCCAGTTGTTTACCCTCACAACGTTCCAGTAACCGGGCATGTTCATCATCAGT
AACCCGTATCGTGAGCATCCTCTCTCGTTTCATCGGTATCATTACCCCCATGAACAGAAATCCCCCTTAC
ACGGAGGCATCAGTGACCAAACAGGAAAAAACCGCCCTTAACATGGCCCGCTTTATCAGAAGCCAGACAT
TAACGCTTCTGGAGAAACTCAACGAGCTGGACGCGGATGAACAGGCAGACATCTGTGAATCGCTTCACGA
CCACGCTGATGAGCTTTACCGCAGGATCCGCGAAATTGTAAGCGTTAATATTTTGTTAAAATTCGCGTTA
AATTTTTGTTAAATCAGCTCATTTTTTAACCAATAGGCCGAAATCGGCAAAATCCCTTATAAATCAAAAG
AATAGACCGAGATAGGGT
[37 nt withheld, positions 4314-4350]
AAAGAACGTGGACTCCAACGTCAAAGG
[49 nt withheld, positions 4378-4426]
T
[91 nt withheld, positions 4428-4518]
G
[124 nt withheld, positions 4520-4643]
CGCGGATCCTGCCTCGCGCGTTTCGGTGATGACGGTGAAAACCTCTGACACATGCAGCTCCCGGAGACGG
TCACAGCTTGTCTGTAAGCGGATGCCGGGAGCAGACAAGCCCGTCAGGGCGCGTCAGCGGGTGTTGGCGG
GTGTCGGGGCGCAGCCATGACCCAGTCACGTAGCGATAGCGGAGTGTATACTGGCTTAACTATGCGGCAT
CAGAGCAGATTGTACTGAGAGTGCACCATATGCGGTGTGAAATACCGCACAGATGCGTAAGGAGAAAATA
CCGCATCAGGCGCTCTTCCGCTTCCTCGCTCACTGACTCGCTGCGCTCGGTCGTTCGGCTGCGGCGAGCG
GTATCAGCTCACTCAAAGGCGGTAATACGGTTATCCACAGAATCAGGGGATAACGCAGGAAAGAACATGT
GAGCAAAAGGCCAGCAAAAGGCCAGGAACCGTAAAAAGGCCGCGTTGCTGGCGTTTTTCCATAGGCTCCG
CCCCCCTGACGAGCATCACAAAAATCGACGCTCAAGTCAGAGGTGGCGAAACCCGACAGGACTATAAAGA
TACCAGGGTTTCCCCCTGGAAGCTCCCTCGTGCGCTCTCCTGTTCCGACCCTGCCGCTTACCGGATACCT
GTCCGCCTTTCTCCCTTCGGGAAGCGTGGCGCTTTCTCATAGCTCACGCTGTAGGTATCTCAGTTCGGTG
TAGGTCGTTCGCTCCAAGCTGGGCTGTGTGCACGAACCCCCCGTTCAGCCCGACCGCTGCGCCTTATCCG
GTAACTATCGTCTTGAGTCCAACCCGGTAAGACACGACTTATCGCCACTGGCAGCAGCCACTGGTAACAG
GATTAGCAGAGCGAGGTATGTAGGCGGTGCTACAGAGTTCTTGAAGTGGTGGCCTAACTACGGCTACACT
AGAAGGACAGTATTTGGTATCTGCGCTCTGCTGAAGCCAGTTACCTTCGGAAAAAGAGTTGGTAGCTCTT
GATCCGGCAAACAAACCACCGCTGGTAGCGGTGGTTTTTTTGTTTGCAAGCAGCAGATTACGCGCAGAAA
AAAAGGATCTCAAGAAGATCCTTTGATCTTTTCTACGGGGTCTGACGCTCAGTGGAACGAAAACTCACGT
TAAGGGATTTTGGTCATGAGATTATCAAAAAGGATCTTCACCTAGATCCTTTTAAATTAAAAATGAAGTT
TTAAATCAATCTAAAGTATATATGAGTAAACTTGGTCTGACAGTTACCAATGCTTAATCAGTGAGGCACC
TATCTCAGCGATCTGTCTATTTCGTTCATCCATAGTTGCCTGACTCCCCGTCGTGTAGATAACTACGATA
CGGGAGGGCTTACCATCTGGCCCCAGTGCTGCAATGATACCGCGAGACCCACGCTCACCGGCTCCAGATT
TATCAGCAATAAACCAGCCAGCCGGAAGGGCCGAGCGCAGAAGTGGTCCTGCAACTTTATCCGCCTCCAT
CCAGTCTATTAATTGTTGCCGGGAAGCTAGAGTAAGTAGTTCGCCAGTTAATAGTTTGCGCAACGTTGTT
GCCATTGCTGCAGGCATCGTGGTGTCACGCTCGTCGTTTGGTATGGCTTCATTCAGCTCCGGTTCCCAAC
GATCAAGGCGAGTTACATGATCCCCCATATTGTGCAAAAAAGCGGTTAGCTCCTTCGGTCCTCCGATCGT
TGTCAGAAGTAAGTTGGCCGCAGTGTTATCACTCATGGTTATGGCAGCACTGCATAATTCTCTTACTGTC
ATGCCATCCGTAAGATGCTTTTCTGTGACTGGTGAGTACTCAACCAAGTCATTCTGAGAATAGTGTATGC
GGCGACCGAGTTGCTCTTGCCCGGCGTCAACACGGGATAATACCGCGCCACATAGCAGAACTTTAAAAGT
GCTCATCATTGGAAAACGTTCTTCGGGGCGAAAACTCTCAAGGATCTTACCGCTGTTGAGATCCAGTTCG
ATGTAACCCACTCGTGCACCCAACTGATCTTCAGCATCTTTTACTTTCACCAGCGTTTCTGGGTGAGCAA
AAACAGGAAGGCAAAATGCCGCAAAAAAGGGAATAAGGGCGACACGGAAATGTTGAATACTCATACTCTT
CCTTTTTCAATATTATTGAAGCATTTATCAGGGTTATTGTCTCATGAGCGGATACATATTTGAATGTATT
TAGAAAAATAAACAAATAGGGGTTCCGCGCACATTTCCCCGAAAAGTGCCACCTGACGTCTAAGAAACCA
TTATTATCATGACATTAACCTATAAAAAT
