>Addgene plasmid #91458 | pHH0103_SPATA13-1/1 | depositor partial sequence | sequence record 175946 | insert sequence
GGTACCGAATTCGGATCCGCGCGCTGGTTTGTGCAGAAGCACTGTGGGATCATGTCACCATGGATGATCA
GGAACTGGGTTTCAAAGCCGGTGATGTCATTCAAGTTCTGGAAGCCTCCAACAAAGATTGGTGGTGGGGT
CGTAGCGAAGATAAAGAAGCCTGGTTTCCGGCATCTTTTGTTCGTCTGCGTGTTGCGGCCGCTAGCTAAG
TCGACGAGCTC
